>Addgene plasmid #106802 | gh135 | addgene full sequence | sequence record 221305 | Addgene Assembled Full Sequence
CTAAATTGTAAGCGTTAATATTTTGTTAAAATTCGCGTTAAATTTTTGTTAAATCAGCTCATTTTTTAAC
CAATAGGCCGAAATCGGCAAAATCCCTTATAAATCAAAAGAATAGACCGAGATAGGGTTGAGTGGCCGCT
ACAGGGCGCTCCCATTCGCCATTCAGGCTGCGCAACTGTTGGGAAGGGCGTTTCGGTGCGGGCCTCTTCG
CTATTACGCCAGCTGGCGAAAGGGGGATGTGCTGCAAGGCGATTAAGTTGGGTAACGCCAGGGTTTTCCC
AGTCACGACGTTGTAAAACGACGGCCAGTGAGCGCGACGTAATACGACTCACTATAGGGCGAATTGGCGG
AAGGCCGTCAAGGCCACGTGTCTTGTCCAGAGCTCGATATCGAATTCGAGGGCCTATTTCCCATGATTCC
TTCATATTTGCATATACGATACAAGGCTGTTAGAGAGATAATTGGAATTAATTTGACTGTAAACACAAAG
ATATTAGTACAAAATACGTGACGTAGAAAGTAATAATTTCTTGGGTAGTTTGCAGTTTTAAAATTATGTT
TTAAAATGGACTATCATATGCTTACCGTAACTTGAAAGTATTTCGATTTCTTGGCTTTATATATCTTGTG
GAAAGGACGAAACACCGTAGAACCTGGAGCCCTCGAGTTTTAGAGCTAGAAATAGCAAGTTAAAATAAGG
CTAGTCCGTTATCAACTTGAAAAAGTGGCACCGAGTCGGTGCTTTTTTTGGTACCTGGAGCACAAGACTG
GCCTCATGGGCCTTCCGCTCACTGCCCGCTTTCCAGTCGGGAAACCTGTCGTGCCAGCTGCATTAACATG
GTCATAGCTGTTTCCTTGCGTATTGGGCGCTCTCCGCTTCCTCGCTCACTGACTCGCTGCGCTCGGTCGT
TCGGGTAAAGCCTGGGGTGCCTAATGAGCAAAAGGCCAGCAAAAGGCCAGGAACCGTAAAAAGGCCGCGT
TGCTGGCGTTTTTCCATAGGCTCCGCCCCCCTGACGAGCATCACAAAAATCGACGCTCAAGTCAGAGGTG
GCGAAACCCGACAGGACTATAAAGATACCAGGCGTTTCCCCCTGGAAGCTCCCTCGTGCGCTCTCCTGTT
CCGACCCTGCCGCTTACCGGATACCTGTCCGCCTTTCTCCCTTCGGGAAGCGTGGCGCTTTCTCATAGCT
CACGCTGTAGGTATCTCAGTTCGGTGTAGGTCGTTCGCTCCAAGCTGGGCTGTGTGCACGAACCCCCCGT
TCAGCCCGACCGCTGCGCCTTATCCGGTAACTATCGTCTTGAGTCCAACCCGGTAAGACACGACTTATCG
CCACTGGCAGCAGCCACTGGTAACAGGATTAGCAGAGCGAGGTATGTAGGCGGTGCTACAGAGTTCTTGA
AGTGGTGGCCTAACTACGGCTACACTAGAAGAACAGTATTTGGTATCTGCGCTCTGCTGAAGCCAGTTAC
CTTCGGAAAAAGAGTTGGTAGCTCTTGATCCGGCAAACAAACCACCGCTGGTAGCGGTGGTTTTTTTGTT
TGCAAGCAGCAGATTACGCGCAGAAAAAAAGGATCTCAAGAAGATCCTTTGATCTTTTCTACGGGGTCTG
ACGCTCAGTGGAACGAAAACTCACGTTAAGGGATTTTGGTCATGAGATTATCAAAAAGGATCTTCACCTA
GATCCTTTTAAATTAAAAATGAAGTTTTAAATCAATCTAAAGTATATATGAGTAAACTTGGTCTGACAGT
TACCAATGCTTAATCAGTGAGGCACCTATCTCAGCGATCTGTCTATTTCGTTCATCCATAGTTGCCTGAC
TCCCCGTCGTGTAGATAACTACGATACGGGAGGGCTTACCATCTGGCCCCAGTGCTGCAATGATACCGCG
AGAACCACGCTCACCGGCTCCAGATTTATCAGCAATAAACCAGCCAGCCGGAAGGGCCGAGCGCAGAAGT
GGTCCTGCAACTTTATCCGCCTCCATCCAGTCTATTAATTGTTGCCGGGAAGCTAGAGTAAGTAGTTCGC
CAGTTAATAGTTTGCGCAACGTTGTTGCCATTGCTACAGGCATCGTGGTGTCACGCTCGTCGTTTGGTAT
GGCTTCATTCAGCTCCGGTTCCCAACGATCAAGGCGAGTTACATGATCCCCCATGTTGTGCAAAAAAGCG
GTTAGCTCCTTCGGTCCTCCGATCGTTGTCAGAAGTAAGTTGGCCGCAGTGTTATCACTCATGGTTATGG
CAGCACTGCATAATTCTCTTACTGTCATGCCATCCGTAAGATGCTTTTCTGTGACTGGTGAGTACTCAAC
CAAGTCATTCTGAGAATAGTGTATGCGGCGACCGAGTTGCTCTTGCCCGGCGTCAATACGGGATAATACC
GCGCCACATAGCAGAACTTTAAAAGTGCTCATCATTGGAAAACGTTCTTCGGGGCGAAAACTCTCAAGGA
TCTTACCGCTGTTGAGATCCAGTTCGATGTAACCCACTCGTGCACCCAACTGATCTTCAGCATCTTTTAC
TTTCACCAGCGTTTCTGGGTGAGCAAAAACAGGAAGGCAAAATGCCGCAAAAAAGGGAATAAGGGCGACA
CGGAAATGTTGAATACTCATACTCTTCCTTTTTCAATATTATTGAAGCATTTATCAGGGTTATTGTCTCA
TGAGCGGATACATATTTGAATGTATTTAGAAAAATAAACAAATAGGGGTTCCGCGCACATTTCCCCGAAA
AGTGCCAC
Features (pLannotate 1.2.2; 10 found; start..end, strand, type, name):
      3..134     -  rep_origin     M13 ori (fragment): M13 bacteriophage origin of replication; arrow indicates direction of (+) strand synthesis
    155..311     -  CDS            lacZα (fragment): LacZα fragment of β-galactosidase; lacZ fragment
    320..338     +  promoter       T7 promoter: promoter for bacteriophage T7 RNA polymerase
    398..638     +  promoter       U6 promoter: RNA polymerase III promoter for human U6 snRNA
    667..742     +  misc_RNA       gRNA scaffold: guide RNA scaffold for the Streptococcus pyogenes CRISPR/Cas9 system
    789..836     -  CDS            lacI (fragment): lac repressor; lacI; The lac repressor binds to the lac operator to inhibit transcription in E. coli. This inhibition can be relieved by adding lactose or isopropyl-β-D-thiogalactopyranoside (IPTG).
    873..913     -  rep_origin     RSF ori (fragment): Plasmids containing the RSF 1030 origin of replication can be propagated in E. coli cells that contain additional plasmids with compatible origins.
    991..1579    -  rep_origin     ori: high-copy-number ColE1/pMB1/pBR322/pUC origin of replication
   1750..2610    -  CDS            AmpR: β-lactamase; bla; confers resistance to ampicillin, carbenicillin, and related antibiotics
   2611..2715    -  promoter       AmpR promoter: bla
