[The description below was written by a language model from this plasmid's Addgene catalogue record and pLannotate feature annotations shown in this document.]
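Description:
gh135 is a small mammalian guide RNA expression plasmid built on the EPB104 backbone and carrying a single CRISPR guide directed against human EXT1. It belongs to a validated gRNA collection designed for CRISPR/Cas9 targeting of human glycosyltransferase genes. The assembled sequence is about 2.7 kb. In E. coli it is maintained at high copy by a ColE1/pUC-type origin and selected with ampicillin through the β-lactamase gene and its native promoter. The annotation also picks up short fragments of an M13 origin, lacZα, lacI and an RSF origin; these appear to be non-functional remnants of the cloning vector lineage rather than working parts of the design.

The functional unit is a human U6 promoter, an RNA polymerase III promoter suited to producing short, defined transcripts. It is followed by a short unannotated gap that matches the expected position of the 20-nt EXT1 protospacer, and then by the Streptococcus pyogenes Cas9 gRNA scaffold. Transcription in mammalian cells therefore yields a complete single guide RNA. A T7 promoter lies upstream of the U6 element and matches the listed sequencing primer site. The plasmid encodes no Cas9 and has no mammalian selection marker or reporter, so the nuclease must be supplied separately, for example by co-transfection or in a Cas9-expressing cell line. The restriction sites used for cloning the guide are not recorded. Its stated use is expression of a gRNA targeting EXT1, which in the context of the library would serve to disrupt the gene in human cells.
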