Addgene plasmid #106802: gh135
Purpose: expression of gRNA targeting EXT1
Depositing lab: Eric-Paul Bennett. Depositing organization: University of Copenhagen. Publication: A validated gRNA library for CRISPR/Cas9 targeting of the human glycosyltransferase genome. Narimatsu Y, Joshi HJ, Zhang Y, Gomes C, Chen YH, Lorenzetti F, Furukawa S, Schjoldager K, Hansen L, Clausen H, Bennett EP, Wandall HH. Glycobiology. 2018 Jan 5. pii: 4791732. doi: 10.1093/glycob/cwx101. PubMed 29315387.
Backbone
  Vector backbone: EPB104
  Backbone manufacturer: Eric-Paul Bennett (Addgene plasmid # 68369)
  Backbone size w/o insert (bp): 2376
  Vector type: Mammalian Expression
Growth in bacteria
  Bacterial resistance: Ampicillin, 100 μg/mL
  Growth temperature: 37°C
  Growth strain: DH5alpha
  Copy number: High Copy
Gene/Insert
  Gene/Insert name: EXT1
  gRNA/shRNA sequence: GTAGAACCTGGAGCCCTCGA
  Species: H. sapiens (human)
  Entrez Gene: EXT1 (a.k.a. EXT, LGCR, LGS, TRPS2, TTV)
  Cloning method: Restriction Enzyme; 5′ cloning site unknown (unknown if destroyed); 3′ cloning site unknown (unknown if destroyed)
  Sequencing primers: 5′ T7NP
Terms and licenses: Academic/Nonprofit Terms; Industry Terms: Not Available to Industry
How to cite: gh135 was a gift from Eric-Paul Bennett (Addgene plasmid # 106802 ; http://n2t.net/addgene:106802 ; RRID:Addgene_106802)
