>Addgene plasmid #106802 | gh135 | addgene partial sequence | sequence record 221306 | hU6-F 5'-GAGGGCCTATTTCCCATGATT-3'
GGAATTAATTTGACTGTAAACACAAAGATATTAGTACAAAATACGTGACGTAGAAAGTAATAATTTCTTG
GGTAGTTTGCAGTTTTAAAATTATGTTTTAAAATGGACTATCATATGCTTACCGTAACTTGAAAGTATTT
CGATTTCTTGGCTTTATATATCTTGTGGAAAGGACGAAACACCGTAGAACCTGGAGCCCTCGAGTTTTAG
AGCTAGAAATAGCAAGTTAAAATAAGGCTAGTCCGTTATCAACTTGAAAAAGTGGCACCGAGTCGGTGCT
TTTTTTGGTACCTGGAGCACAAGACTGGCCTCATGGGCCTTCCGCTCACTGCCCGCTTTCCAGTCGGGAA
ACCTGTCGTGCCAGCTGCATTAACATGGTCATAGCTGTTTCCTTGCGTATTGGGCGCTCTCCGCTTCCTC
GCTCACTGACTCGCTGCGCTCGGTCGTTCGGGTAAAGCCTGGGGTGCCTAATGAGCAAAAGGCCAGCAAA
AGGCCAGGAACCGTAAAAAGGCCGCGTTGCTGGCGTTTTTCCATAGGCTCCGCCCCCCTGACGAGCATCA
CAAAAATCGACGCTCAAGTCAGAGGTGGCGAAACCCGACAGGACTATAAAGATACCAGGCGTTTCCCCCT
GGAAGCTCCCTCGTGCGCTCTCCTGTTCCGACCCTGCCGCTTACCGGATACCTGTCCGCCTTTCTCCCTT
CGGGAAGCGTGGCGCTTTCTCATAGCTCACGCTGTAGGTATCTCAGTTCGGTGTAGGTCGTTCGCTCCAA
GCTGGGCTGTGTGCACGAACCCCCCGTTCAGCCCGACCGCTGCGCCTTATCCGGTAACTATCGTCTTGAG
TCCAACCCGGTAAGACACGACTTATCGCCACTGGCAGCAGCCACTGGTAACAGGATTAGCAGAGCGAGG
